Addgene plasmid #168195: pSP019
Purpose: expresses proteolytically inactive EatA passenger domain with H134R mutation within the protease catalytic triad.
Depositing lab: James Fleckenstein. Depositing organization: The University of Tennessee Health Science Center in Memphis.
Backbone
  Vector backbone: pBAD-TOPO
  Backbone manufacturer: Invitrogen
  Backbone size w/o insert (bp): 4126
  Total vector size (bp): 8313
  Vector type: Bacterial Expression
Growth in bacteria
  Bacterial resistance: Ampicillin, 100 μg/mL
  Growth temperature: 37°C
  Growth strain: DH5alpha
  Copy number: Unknown
Gene/Insert
  Gene/Insert name: eatA[H134R]
  Species: E. coli
  Insert size (bp): 4092
  Mutation: H134R mutation
  GenBank ID: AY163491
  Promoter: araBAD
  Cloning method: TOPO Cloning
  Sequencing primers: 5′ ATGCCATAGCATTTTTATCC; 3′ ATTTAATCTGTATCAGGC
Terms and licenses: Academic/Nonprofit Terms; Industry Terms: Not Available to Industry
How to cite: pSP019 was a gift from James Fleckenstein (Addgene plasmid # 168195 ; http://n2t.net/addgene:168195 ; RRID:Addgene_168195)
