[The description below was written by a language model from this plasmid's Addgene catalogue record and pLannotate feature annotations shown in this document.]
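Description:
pSP019 is a bacterial expression plasmid built on the Invitrogen pBAD-TOPO backbone, about 8.3 kb in total, carrying a roughly 4.1 kb insert introduced by TOPO cloning. It is maintained in E. coli through a ColE1/pMB1-type origin and selected with ampicillin via the β-lactamase gene. The backbone also retains the pBR322 bom region and only a small fragment of rop; the catalogue lists the copy number as unknown.

The insert is eatA from enterotoxigenic E. coli (the feature table matches it to strain H10407), which encodes an autotransporter serine protease thought to contribute to virulence. This version carries an H134R substitution in the protease catalytic triad, so the secreted passenger domain is produced in a proteolytically inactive form. The annotated coding sequence spans the full 4,092 bp insert. Transcription is driven by the araBAD promoter, with the divergently transcribed araC regulator on the same plasmid, which gives arabinose-inducible, titratable expression. A phage T7 gene 10 ribosome binding site lies upstream of the open reading frame, and the rrnB T1 and T2 terminators lie downstream.

A vector-derived V5 epitope is annotated about 100 bp past the end of the eatA coding feature. The record does not say whether it is fused in frame, and the gap suggests that it may not be translated with the protein.

According to the stated purpose, the plasmid is used to express catalytically dead EatA passenger domain. The record gives no further applications, but such a protein would be a natural control for separating protease-dependent activities from other properties of the wild-type protein.
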