Features (pLannotate 1.2.2; 13 found; start..end, strand, type, name):
      1..4092    +  CDS            eatA: EATA_ECOH1 - Experimental evidence at protein level: Swiss-Prot protein existence level 1. Autotransporter serine protease probably involved in virulence. From Escherichia coli O78:H11 (strain H10407 / ETEC).
   4190..4231    +  CDS            V5 tag: epitope tag from simian virus 5
   4365..4480    +  ncRNA          5S rRNA: Accession: RF00001 - 5S ribosomal RNA
   4484..4570    +  terminator     rrnB T1 terminator: Escherichia coli rrnB; transcription terminator T1 from the E. coli rrnB gene
   4662..4689    +  terminator     rrnB T2 terminator: transcription terminator T2 from the E. coli rrnB gene
   4708..4799    +  promoter       AmpR promoter: bla
   4800..5660    +  CDS            AmpR: β-lactamase; bla; confers resistance to ampicillin, carbenicillin, and related antibiotics
   5831..6419    +  rep_origin     ori: high-copy-number ColE1/pMB1/pBR322/pUC origin of replication
   6605..6745    -  misc_feature   bom: basis of mobility region from pBR322
   6847..6887    -  CDS            rop (fragment): Rop protein, which maintains plasmids at low copy number; rop
   7009..7887    -  CDS            araC: L-arabinose regulatory protein; araC
   7914..8198    +  promoter       araBAD promoter: araBAD; promoter of the L-arabinose operon of E. coli; the araC regulatory gene is transcribed in the opposite direction (Guzman et al., 1995)
   8225..8247    +  RBS            RBS: efficient ribosome binding site from bacteriophage T7 gene 10 (Olins and Rangwala, 1989)
>Addgene plasmid #168195 | pSP019 | addgene full sequence | sequence record 339468 | Addgene NGS Result
ATGAATAAAGTGTTCTCTCTTAAGTATAGTTTTTTAGCCAAAGGTTTTATTGCTGTTTCTGAACTTGCCC
GTCGCGTTTCTGTTAAAGGGAAACTGAAGAGTGCTTCATCAATAATTATTTCACCAATAACAATTGCTAT
TGTTTCTTATGCACCCCCATCTCTTGCTGCAACAGTTAATGCAGATATATCGTATCAAACATTTCGGGAT
TTTGCCGAAAATAAAGGAGCTTTTATAGTTGGCGCATCAAATATAAATATCTACGATAAGAATGGAGTGT
TAGTTGGAGTGCTTGATAAAGCTCCAATGCCTGATTTTAGTAGCGCCACGATGAATACAGGGACATTACC
ACCAGGAGACCATACACTGTACTCACCTCAATATGTTGTCACAGCAAAGCGTGTTAATGGATCAGATATA
ATGAGTTTTGGACATATTCAAAATAATTATACTGTAGTAGGAGAGAACAACCATAATAGCCTTGATATTA
AAATACGGCGTTTAAATAAGATTGTCACGGAGGTCGCCCCTGCAGAAATCTCCAGTGTTGGAGCTGTAAA
TGGCGCTTATCAAGAAGGGGGGCGTTTTAAAGCCTTTTATAGGCTTGGAGGTGGATTGCAATATATAAAG
GATAAAAATGGGAATCTTACACCGGTATATACAAATGGTGGTTTCCTAACCGGAGGTACTATCAGTGCTT
TAAGCTCATATAACAATGGCCAAATGATTACCGCACCTACAGGCGATATATTTAATCCAGCTAATGGGCC
TCTTGCAAACTATCTAAATAAAGGTGATAGTGGCTCTCCTTTATTTGCGTATGACTCTCTGGACAAAAAA
TGGGTTTTAGTTGGCGTTCTGTCATCAGGAAGCGAGCATGGTAATAACTGGGTTGTCACAACTCAAGATT
TTCTTCATCAGCAACCAAAACATGATTTTGATAAAACAATATCATATGACTCTGAAAAGGGTAGCTTACA
ATGGAGATATAATAAAAATTCAGGAGTGGGAACATTAAGTCAAGAGAGCGTTGTGTGGGACATGCATGGA
AAAAAAGGGGGAGATCTAAACGCAGGTAAAAATCTTCAATTTACAGGAAATAATGGAGAGATTATTTTAC
ACGACTCTATAGATCAAGGGGCTGGCTATTTGCAGTTTTTTGACAACTACACAGTTACATCCTTAACTGA
CCAAACATGGACCGGAGGTGGTATCATTACTGAAAAAGGTGTAAATGTGCTTTGGCAGGTTAATGGTGTT
AATGATGATAACTTACATAAAGTTGGTGAAGGCACATTAACTGTTAATGGAAAAGGGGTTAATAATGGAG
GACTGAAAGTCGGTGATGGAACCGTAATTCTGAATCAACGCCCTGATGATAATGGACACAAGCAAGCCTT
TAGCTCTATTAACATTTCCAGTGGTCGTGCAACAGTTATACTTTCAGATGCTAATCAAGTTAACCCAGAT
AAAATATCATGGGGATATAGAGGCGGTACTCTTGATTTAAATGGAAATAATGTAAACTTTACTCGTCTTC
AGGCTGCAGATTATGGTGCTATTGTTTCTAACAATAACAAAAACAAATCTGAATTAACACTTAAATTACA
AACACTAAATGAAAATGACATTAGTGTTGATGTGAAGACATATGAAGTTTTTGGGGGGCATGGTAGTCCA
GGTGACTTATATTATGTTCCTGCATCAAATACTTACTTTATCCTGAAATCAAAGGCGTACGGTCCATTTT
TCAGTGATTTAGATAATACCAATGTCTGGCAAAATGTTGGTCACGATCGTGATAAAGCGATTCAAATCGT
GAAACAGCAGAAGATTGGGGAAAGCTCTCAACCTTATATGTTTCATGGACAACTTAATGGTTATATGGAT
GTAAATATACATCCACTCTCTGGTAAGGATGTGCTGACTCTTGATGGTTCTGTTAATCTGCCCGAAGGGG
TGATAACGAAAAAGTCAGGTACTCTGATATTTCAAGGGCATCCGGTGATTCATGCTGGAATGACAACCTC
AGCCGGCCAGAGTGATTGGGAAAATCGTCAGTTTACAATGGATAAACTGAGGCTTGATGCAGCAACATTC
CATCTCTCCAGAAATGCTCATATGCAGGGAGATATTAGTGCTGCCAACGGAAGCACCGTCATTCTGGGAA
GTTCTCGGGTCTTTACTGACAAGAATGACGGAACCGGTAATGCGGCATCTTCTGTTGAAGGGAGTTCCAT
TGCAACAACAGCTGGTGACCAAAGTTATTACAGCGGTAATGTGCTGCTGGAAAACCATTCGTCTCTAGAG
GTCAGGGAGAATTTTACTGGTGGTATTGAGGCTTATGACAGTTCTGTTAGTGTGACCTCTCAGAATGCTA
TTTTTGACCATGTTGGTAGCTTTGTTAACAGTAGTCTGCTTCTCGAAAAAGGAGCAAAACTGACAGCACA
GAGTGGTATTTTCACAAATAATACTATGAAAATAAAAGAAAACGCCTCCCTGACTCTGACAGGGATACCT
TCTGTAGGAAAGCCAGGGTATTATTCACCTGTGACCTCGACTACTGAAGGAATTCATCTCGGTGAGCGAG
CCAGCCTTTCAGTGAAAAATATGGGCTATCTGAGTTCAAATATTACAGCAGAGAACTCTGCAGCAATTAT
TAATCTGGGAGACAGTAATGCAACTATCGGGAAGACGGACTCTCCATTATTCAGTACCTTAATGAGGGGA
TATAATGCTGTTTTGCAGGGCAATATTATGGGGCCCCAGAGCTCAGTGAATATGAACAATGCTCTGTGGC
ACTCTGATAGAAATTCGGAACTCAAAGAGCTGAAAGCCAACGACTCCCAAATAGAGTTGGGTGTAAGAGG
GCATTTTGCAAAACTGCGGGTAAAAGAGCTTATTGCGTCTAACTCAGTGTTTCTTGTACATGCAAACAAT
AGCCAGGCTGACCAGTTGAACGTTACCGACAAACTGCAGGGCAGCAACAATACTATTCTTGTTGACTTTT
TTAACAAAGCAGCCAATGGTACAAATGTGACGTTAATTACTGCACCAAAAGGCAGTGATGAAAATACATT
CAAAGCCGGAACCCAGCAGATTGGATTCAGTAATATCACGCCAGAAATCAGGACAGAAAATACGGATACA
GCCACACAGTGGGTGCTGACTGGATATCAGTCTGTCGCTGATGCCAGAGCCTCGAAAATCGCAACGGACT
TTATGGATTCAGGTTATAAATCTTTCCTGACGGAAGTCAATAATCTGAACAAACGTATGGGAGATTTACG
GGATAGTCAGGGAGATGCTGGAGGGTGGGCGCGTATCATGAATGGTACCGGTTCAGGTGGGAGTGGTTAC
AGAGATAACTATACCCACGTTCAGATTGGTGCAGACAGAAAGCATGAGCTGAACGGTATAGATTTATTCA
CCGGTGCATTACTGACTTATACAGACAACAATGCTAGCAGCCAGGCTTTCAGCGGTAAAACAAAATCGCT
AGGGGGAGGGGTGTATGCATCAGGTCTCTTTGAGTCTGGAGCTTATTTTGACCTGATTGGTAAATATCTC
CATCATGATAATCGGTATACGTTGAATTTTGCCTCCTTGGGGGAAAGAAGCTACACCTCCCATTCTTTGT
ATGCTGGAGCTGAAATCGGGTATCGTTATCACATGTCAGAAAATACATGGGTGGAACCACAGATGGAACT
GGTTTATGGTTCGGTATCAGGAAAGTCATTTAACTGGAAAGACCAGGGAATGCAACTGAGTATGAAAGAC
AAAGACTATCACCCACTAATTGGTCGAACAGGTGTGGATGTAGGTAGAGCGTTCTCTGGAGATACCTGGA
AAGTAACAGTACGTGCAGGACTGGGTTACCAGTTCGATTTGCTGGCAAATGGAGAAACTGTTTTACAGGA
TGCTTCTGGTAAAAAACACTTCAAAGGTGAAAAAGACAGCAGGATGCTAATGAACGTGGGGACGAATGTG
GAAGTTAAAGACAATATGCGTTTTGGTCTGGAGTTGGAGAAGTCGGCGTTTGGGAGATATAACATAGACA
ACTCTATAAATGCTAACTTCCGTTATTATTTCTGATTTTGATAGCTGCGCAGCTATCCAACATAATGCGA
GCTAGTTAAGGGAGCTGATATCACCTTAACGATAGTACAGCGACAAGGGCGAGCTTGAAGGTAAGCCTAT
CCCTAACCCTCTCCTCGGTCTCGATTCTACGCGTACCGGTCATCATCACCATCACCATTGAGTTTAAACG
GTCTCCAGCTTGGCTGTTTTGGCGGATGAGAGAAGATTTTCAGCCTGATACAGATTAAATCAGAACGCAG
AAGCGGTCTGATAAAACAGAATTTGCCTGGCGGCAGTAGCGCGGTGGTCCCACCTGACCCCATGCCGAAC
TCAGAAGTGAAACGCCGTAGCGCCGATGGTAGTGTGGGGTCTCCCCATGCGAGAGTAGGGAACTGCCAGG
CATCAAATAAAACGAAAGGCTCAGTCGAAAGACTGGGCCTTTCGTTTTATCTGTTGTTTGTCGGTGAACG
CTCTCCTGAGTAGGACAAATCCGCCGGGAGCGGATTTGAACGTTGCGAAGCAACGGCCCGGAGGGTGGCG
GGCAGGACGCCCGCCATAAACTGCCAGGCATCAAATTAAGCAGAAGGCCATCCTGACGGATGGCCTTTTT
GCGTTTCTACAAACTCTTTTGTTTATTTTTCTAAATACATTCAAATATGTATCCGCTCATGAGACAATAA
CCCTGATAAATGCTTCAATAATATTGAAAAAGGAAGAGTATGAGTATTCAACATTTCCGTGTCGCCCTTA
TTCCCTTTTTTGCGGCATTTTGCCTTCCTGTTTTTGCTCACCCAGAAACGCTGGTGAAAGTAAAAGATGC
TGAAGATCAGTTGGGTGCACGAGTGGGTTACATCGAACTGGATCTCAACAGCGGTAAGATCCTTGAGAGT
TTTCGCCCCGAAGAACGTTTTCCAATGATGAGCACTTTTAAAGTTCTGCTATGTGGCGCGGTATTATCCC
GTGTTGACGCCGGGCAAGAGCAACTCGGTCGCCGCATACACTATTCTCAGAATGACTTGGTTGAGTACTC
ACCAGTCACAGAAAAGCATCTTACGGATGGCATGACAGTAAGAGAATTATGCAGTGCTGCCATAACCATG
AGTGATAACACTGCGGCCAACTTACTTCTGACAACGATCGGAGGACCGAAGGAGCTAACCGCTTTTTTGC
ACAACATGGGGGATCATGTAACTCGCCTTGATCGTTGGGAACCGGAGCTGAATGAAGCCATACCAAACGA
CGAGCGTGACACCACGATGCCTGTAGCAATGGCAACAACGTTGCGCAAACTATTAACTGGCGAACTACTT
ACTCTAGCTTCCCGGCAACAATTAATAGACTGGATGGAGGCGGATAAAGTTGCAGGACCACTTCTGCGCT
CGGCCCTTCCGGCTGGCTGGTTTATTGCTGATAAATCTGGAGCCGGTGAGCGTGGGTCTCGCGGTATCAT
TGCAGCACTGGGGCCAGATGGTAAGCCCTCCCGTATCGTAGTTATCTACACGACGGGGAGTCAGGCAACT
ATGGATGAACGAAATAGACAGATCGCTGAGATAGGTGCCTCACTGATTAAGCATTGGTAACTGTCAGACC
AAGTTTACTCATATATACTTTAGATTGATTTAAAACTTCATTTTTAATTTAAAAGGATCTAGGTGAAGAT
CCTTTTTGATAATCTCATGACCAAAATCCCTTAACGTGAGTTTTCGTTCCACTGAGCGTCAGACCCCGTA
GAAAAGATCAAAGGATCTTCTTGAGATCCTTTTTTTCTGCGCGTAATCTGCTGCTTGCAAACAAAAAAAC
CACCGCTACCAGCGGTGGTTTGTTTGCCGGATCAAGAGCTACCAACTCTTTTTCCGAAGGTAACTGGCTT
CAGCAGAGCGCAGATACCAAATACTGTCCTTCTAGTGTAGCCGTAGTTAGGCCACCACTTCAAGAACTCT
GTAGCACCGCCTACATACCTCGCTCTGCTAATCCTGTTACCAGTGGCTGCTGCCAGTGGCGATAAGTCGT
GTCTTACCGGGTTGGACTCAAGACGATAGTTACCGGATAAGGCGCAGCGGTCGGGCTGAACGGGGGGTTC
GTGCACACAGCCCAGCTTGGAGCGAACGACCTACACCGAACTGAGATACCTACAGCGTGAGCTATGAGAA
AGCGCCACGCTTCCCGAAGGGAGAAAGGCGGACAGGTATCCGGTAAGCGGCAGGGTCGGAACAGGAGAGC
GCACGAGGGAGCTTCCAGGGGGAAACGCCTGGTATCTTTATAGTCCTGTCGGGTTTCGCCACCTCTGACT
TGAGCGTCGATTTTTGTGATGCTCGTCAGGGGGGCGGAGCCTATGGAAAAACGCCAGCAACGCGGCCTTT
TTACGGTTCCTGGCCTTTTGCTGGCCTTTTGCTCACATGTTCTTTCCTGCGTTATCCCCTGATTCTGTGG
ATAACCGTATTACCGCCTTTGAGTGAGCTGATACCGCTCGCCGCAGCCGAACGACCGAGCGCAGCGAGTC
AGTGAGCGAGGAAGCGGAAGAGCGCCTGATGCGGTATTTTCTCCTTACGCATCTGTGCGGTATTTCACAC
CGCATATGGTGCACTCTCAGTACAATCTGCTCTGATGCCGCATAGTTAAGCCAGTATACACTCCGCTATC
GCTACGTGACTGGGTCATGGCTGCGCCCCGACACCCGCCAACACCCGCTGACGCGCCCTGACGGGCTTGT
CTGCTCCCGGCATCCGCTTACAGACAAGCTGTGACCGTCTCCGGGAGCTGCATGTGTCAGAGGTTTTCAC
CGTCATCACCGAAACGCGCGAGGCAGCAGATCAATTCGCGCGCGAAGGCGAAGCGGCATGCATAATGTGC
CTGTCAAATGGACGAAGCAGGGATTCTGCAAACCCTATGCTACTCCGTCAAGCCGTCAATTGTCTGATTC
GTTACCAATTATGACAACTTGACGGCTACATCATTCACTTTTTCTTCACAACCGGCACGGAACTCGCTCG
GGCTGGCCCCGGTGCATTTTTTAAATACCCGCGAGAAATAGAGTTGATCGTCAAAACCAACATTGCGACC
GACGGTGGCGATAGGCATCCGGGTGGTGCTCAAAAGCAGCTTCGCCTGGCTGATACGTTGGTCCTCGCGC
CAGCTTAAGACGCTAATCCCTAACTGCTGGCGGAAAAGATGTGACAGACGCGACGGCGACAAGCAAACAT
GCTGTGCGACGCTGGCGATATCAAAATTGCTGTCTGCCAGGTGATCGCTGATGTACTGACAAGCCTCGCG
TACCCGATTATCCATCGGTGGATGGAGCGACTCGTTAATCGCTTCCATGCGCCGCAGTAACAATTGCTCA
AGCAGATTTATCGCCAGCAGCTCCGAATAGCGCCCTTCCCCTTGCCCGGCGTTAATGATTTGCCCAAACA
GGTCGCTGAAATGCGGCTGGTGCGCTTCATCCGGGCGAAAGAACCCCGTATTGGCAAATATTGACGGCCA
GTTAAGCCATTCATGCCAGTAGGCGCGCGGACGAAAGTAAACCCACTGGTGATACCATTCGCGAGCCTCC
GGATGACGACCGTAGTGATGAATCTCTCCTGGCGGGAACAGCAAAATATCACCCGGTCGGCAAACAAATT
CTCGTCCCTGATTTTTCACCACCCCCTGACCGCGAATGGTGAGATTGAGAATATAACCTTTCATTCCCAG
CGGTCGGTCGATAAAAAAATCGAGATAACCGTTGGCCTCAATCGGCGTTAAACCCGCCACCAGATGGGCA
TTAAACGAGTATCCCGGCAGCAGGGGATCATTTTGCGCTTCAGCCATACTTTTCATACTCCCGCCATTCA
GAGAAGAAACCAATTGTCCATATTGCATCAGACATTGCCGTCACTGCGTCTTTTACTGGCTCTTCTCGCT
AACCAAACCGGTAACCCCGCTTATTAAAAGCATTCTGTAACAAAGCGGGACCAAAGCCATGACAAAAACG
CGTAACAAAAGTGTCTATAATCACGGCAGAAAAGTCCACATTGATTATTTGCACGGCGTCACACTTTGCT
ATGCCATAGCATTTTTATCCATAAGATTAGCGGATCCTACCTGACGCTTTTTATCGCAACTCTCTACTGT
TTCTCCATACCCGTTTTTTTGGGCTAGAAATAATTTTGTTTAACTTTAAGAAGGAGATATACATACCCAT
GGGCTCTGGATCCGGTGATGACGATGACAAGCTCGCCCTTGAGGAATAATAA
